>Addgene plasmid #11322 | pRL-TK 4x mut I | addgene partial sequence | sequence record 55271 | Rluc-F 5'-ccaggattcttttccaatgc-3'
TGAATTTGTCAAAGTAAAAGGTCTTCATTTTTCGCAAGAAGATGCACCTGATGAAATGGGAAAATATATC
AAATCGTTCGTTGAGCGAGTTCTCAAAAATGAACAATAATTCTAGAAAGTTTTCACAAAGCTAACAGGTA
CCAAGTTTTCACAAAGCTAAGTCCGGAAGTTTTCACAAAGCTAAGTTGTACCAAGTTTTCACAAAGCTAA
CACCGGATCGCGGGCCCTAGAGCGGCCGCTTCGAGCAGACATGATAAGATACATTGATGAGTTTGGACAA
ACCACAACTAGAATGCAGTGAAAAAAATGCTTTATTTGTGAAATTTGTGATGCTATTGCTTTATTTGTAA
CCATTATAAGCTGCAATAAACAAGTTAACAACAACAATTGCATTCATTTTATGTTTCAGGTTCAGGGGGA
GGTGTGGGAGGTTTTTTAAAGCAAGTAAAACCTCTACAAATGTGGTAAAATCGATAAGGATCCAGGTGGC
ACTTTTCGGGGAAATGTGCGCGGAACCCCTATTTGTTTATTTTTCTAAATACATTCAAATATGTATCCGC
TCATGAGACAATAACCCTGATAAATGCTTCAATAATATTGAAAAAGGAAGAGTATGAGTATTCAACATTT
CCGTGTCGCCCTTATTCCCTTTTTTGCGGCATTTTGCCTTCCTGTTTTTGCTCACCCAGAAACGCTGGTG
AAAGTAAAAGATGCTGAAGATCAGTTGGGTGCACGAGTGGGTTACATCGAACTGGATCTCAACAGCGGTA
AGATCCTTGAGAGTTTTCGCCCCGAAGAACGTTTTCCAATGATGAGCACTTTTAAAGTTCTGCTATGTGG
CGCGGTATTATCCCGTATTGACGCCGGGCAAGAGCAACTCGGTCGCCGCATACACTATTCTCAGAATGAC
TTGGTTGAGTACTCACCAGTCACAG
