[The description below was written by a language model from this plasmid's Addgene catalogue record.]
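Description:
pRL-TK 4x mut I is a Renilla luciferase reporter plasmid built on the commercial pRL-TK backbone (about 4 kb before insertion), designed to measure microRNA-style translational repression in transfected mammalian cells. It is maintained as a high-copy plasmid in E. coli under ampicillin selection. In the standard pRL-TK backbone, Renilla luciferase is expressed from the herpes simplex virus thymidine kinase promoter, which gives moderate constitutive expression. The record itself does not list the promoter or other backbone features, and no feature table is provided.

The payload is a set of four binding sites for the antisense strand of a CXCR4 siRNA, placed in the 3' UTR downstream of the Renilla luciferase coding sequence (cloning sites are recorded as XbaI and ApaI). The original sites are "bulged", meaning they pair imperfectly with the small RNA. The siRNA therefore behaves like a microRNA, repressing translation rather than directing cleavage of the transcript. In this version, the two outer sites keep the original bulged sequence. The two inner sites are identical copies carrying "Mutation I", whose exact nature is defined in the associated publication rather than in the record. The inner sites are separated from each other by 4 nt and each lies 11 nt from its flanking original site. They were introduced as annealed oligonucleotides ligated between XhoI and SpeI sites that had been engineered between the two original sites.

The construct belongs to a series of mutant-site reporters used to determine which features of small RNA–target pairing are needed for repression. This is done by comparing luciferase output in the presence of the CXCR4 siRNA across the variants.
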