Addgene plasmid #11322: pRL-TK 4x mut I
Depositing lab: Phil Sharp. Depositing organization: Massachusetts Institute of Technology. Publication: Specificity of microRNA target selection in translational repression. Doench JG, Sharp PA. Genes Dev. 2004 Mar 1. 18(5):504-11. 10.1101/gad.1184404 PubMed 15014042.
Backbone
  Vector backbone: pRL-TK
  Backbone manufacturer: Promega
  Backbone size w/o insert (bp): 4045
  Vector type: Luciferase
Growth in bacteria
  Bacterial resistance: Ampicillin, 100 μg/mL
  Growth temperature: 37°C
  Growth strain: DH5alpha
  Copy number: High Copy
Gene/Insert
  Gene/Insert name: 4 bulged binding sites for CXCR4 siRNA antisense
  Mutation: Mutation I (see paper) on inner 2 binding sites.
  Tag / fusion protein: Rr-luc (N terminal on backbone)
  Cloning method: Restriction Enzyme; 5′ cloning site XbaI (not destroyed); 3′ cloning site ApaI (not destroyed)
  Sequencing primers: 5′ See map
Terms and licenses: Academic/Nonprofit Terms; Industry Terms: Not Available to Industry
Depositor comments: Two identical mutant binding sites, separated by 4 nt, were flanked by two of the orginal bulged binding sites, each 11 nt away. Two original CXCR4 sites, with XhoI and SpeI restriction sites between them, were inserted into the XbalI site in the 3' UTR of the pRL-TK plasmid. The mutant binding sites were then inserted by ligating annealed oligos into the XhoI and SpeI sites. See Addgene plasmid 11307 for cloning of binding sites into the backbone, used in Doench, Sharp 2003 paper.
How to cite: pRL-TK 4x mut I was a gift from Phil Sharp (Addgene plasmid # 11322 ; http://n2t.net/addgene:11322 ; RRID:Addgene_11322)
